>Addgene plasmid #12770 | DCT.VV.Orf82 | addgene partial sequence | sequence record 19165 | T7 5'-TAATACGACTCACTATAGGG-3'
CCGAATTCCAGCTGACCACCATGGGCGTTTGATATATCAGTTAATGCGTCTAAAACAATAAATGCATTAG
TTTACTTTTCTACTCAGCAAAATAAATTAGTCATACGTAATGAAGTTAATGATACACACTACACTGTCGA
ATTTGATAGGGACAAAGTAGTTGACACGTTTATTTCATATAATAGACATAATGACACCATAGAGATAAGA
GGGGTGCTTCCAGAGGAAACTAATATTGGTTGCGCGGTTAATACGCCGGTTAGTATGACTTACTTGTATA
ATAAGTATAGTTTTAAACTGATTTTAGCAGAATATATAAGACACAGAAATACTATATCCGGCAATATTTA
TTCGGCATTGATGACACTAGATGATTTGGCTATTAAACAGTATGGAGACATTGATCTATTATTTAATGAG
AAACTTAAAGTAGACTCCGATTCGGGACTATTTGACTTTGTCAACTTTGTAAAGGATATGATATGTTGTG
ATTCTAGAATAGTAGTAGCTCTATCTAGTCTAGTATCTAAACATTGGGAATTGACAAATAAAAAGTATAG
GTGTATGGCATTAGCCGAACATATATCTGATAGTATTCCAATATCTGAGCTATCTAGACTACGATACAAT
CTATGTAAGTATCTACGCGGACA
