[The description below was written by a language model from this plasmid's Addgene catalogue record.]
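Description:
DCT.VV.Orf82 is a mammalian expression plasmid built on the commercial pcDNA 3.1D V5-His-TOPO backbone (about 5.5 kb without insert) and carries a 723 bp vaccinia virus open reading frame, designated VV.Orf82 within its library and also listed as VV_WR_172. The insert is recorded as flanked by BamHI sites that remain intact at both ends, and it can be read from the upstream universal T7 priming site. The plasmid is maintained at high copy in standard E. coli cloning strains under ampicillin selection, and a neomycin resistance marker allows G418 selection of transfected mammalian cells. No feature table is supplied, so the promoter and tag configuration are not explicitly stated. Vectors of this backbone family generally drive the insert from the CMV immediate-early promoter and offer C-terminal V5 and polyhistidine tags, but the record does not state whether the ORF is in frame with those tags.

The construct is one member of a library of individually cloned vaccinia virus ORFs assembled for screening, associated with work identifying poxvirus CD8+ T cell determinants to support the design and characterisation of smallpox vaccines. In that setting, expressing single viral ORFs in transfected cells lets them be tested as sources of antigen recognised by virus-specific T cells. The plasmid and insert names apply only within this library; their equivalents in the Copenhagen and WR strain annotations are given in the library's accompanying data. Because the clones were made for screening, the insert may differ from the current canonical gene sequence, and users are advised to check the available quality-control sequencing against the expected ORF.
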