Addgene plasmid #12770: DCT.VV.Orf82
Purpose: This plasmid was designed for screening purposes and may contain discrepancies relative to the current canonical GenBank version of the gene.
Depositing lab: Jack Bennink & Jon Yewdell. Depositing organization: National Institute of Allergy and Infectious Diseases (NIAID). Publication: Identification of poxvirus CD8+ T cell determinants to enable rational design and characterization of smallpox vaccines. Tscharke DC, Karupiah G, Zhou J, Palmore T, Irvine KR, Haeryfar SM, Williams S, Sidney J, Sette A, Bennink JR, Yewdell JW. J Exp Med. 2005 January 3; 201(1): 95–104. 10.1084/jem.20041912 PubMed 15623576.
Backbone
  Vector backbone: pcDNA 3.1D V5-His-TOPO
  Backbone manufacturer: Invitrogen
  Backbone size w/o insert (bp): 5514
  Vector type: Mammalian Expression
  Selectable markers: Neomycin (select with G418)
Growth in bacteria
  Bacterial resistance: Ampicillin, 100 μg/mL
  Growth temperature: 37°C
  Growth strain: DH5alpha
  Copy number: High Copy
Gene/Insert
  Gene/Insert name: VV.Orf82 (alt name: VV_WR_172)
  Species: Vaccinia Virus
  Insert size (bp): 723
  Cloning method: Restriction Enzyme; 5′ cloning site BamHI (not destroyed); 3′ cloning site BamHI (not destroyed)
  Sequencing primers: 5′ Universal T7
Terms and licenses: Academic/Nonprofit Terms; Industry Terms: Not Available to Industry
Depositor comments: Please see the Vaccinia kit page ( https://www.addgene.org/vvorf/ ) for more information. The kit page contains the supplemental VVOrfData spreadsheet, which includes important information about this plasmid. The plasmid and insert names provided here relate only to this library. The name of the ORF (if present) in VACV strain Copenhagen and the name of the ORF (if annotated) in VACV strain WR sequence can be found in VVOrfData spreadsheet. Please note that the amino acid sequence given for each ORF in the spreadsheet may contain some errors. Additionally, changes from the expected sequence may be present in these plasmids. Please see Addgene's quality control sequence and sequencing notes in the VVOrfData spreadsheet before ordering this plasmid.
How to cite: DCT.VV.Orf82 was a gift from Jack Bennink & Jon Yewdell (Addgene plasmid # 12770 ; http://n2t.net/addgene:12770 ; RRID:Addgene_12770)
